>Addgene plasmid #140582 | pmCherry-U6-TTLL11 | addgene full sequence | sequence record 296503 | Addgene NGS Result
ACTCTTCCTTTTTCAATATTATTGAAGCATTTATCAGGGTTATTGTCTCATGAGCGGATACATATTTGAA
TGTATTTAGAAAAATAAACAAATAGGGGTTCCGCGCACATTTCCCCGAAAAGTGCCACCTGACGTCGACG
GATCGGGAGATCTCCCGATCCCCTATGGTGCACTCTCAGTACAATCTGCTCTGATGCCGCATAGTTAAGC
CAGTATCTGCTCCCTGCTTGTGTGTTGGAGGTCGCTGAGTAGTGCGCGAGCAAAATTTAAGCTACAACAA
GGCAAGGCTTGACCGACTTAATTAAGAGGGCCTATTTCCCATGATTCCTTCATATTTGCATATACGATAC
AAGGCTGTTAGAGAGATAATTGGAATTAATTTGACTGTAAACACAAAGATATTAGTACAAAATACGTGAC
GTAGAAAGTAATAATTTCTTGGGTAGTTTGCAGTTTTAAAATTATGTTTTAAAATGGACTATCATATGCT
TACCGTAACTTGAAAGTATTTCGATTTCTTGGCTTTATATATCTTGTGGAAAGGACGAAACACCGCTTGC
CTTGTGACATCTACGTTTTAGAGCTAGAAATAGCAAGTTAAAATAAGGCTAGTCCGTTATCAACTTGAAA
AAGTGGCACCGAGTCGGTGCTTTTTTCAATTGCATGAAGAATCTGCTTAGGGTTAGGCGTTTTGCGCTGC
TTCGCGATGTACGGGCCAGATATACGCGTTGACATTGATTATTGACTAGTTATTAATAGTAATCAATTAC
GGGGTCATTAGTTCATAGCCCATATATGGAGTTCCGCGTTACATAACTTACGGTAAATGGCCCGCCTGGC
TGACCGCCCAACGACCCCCGCCCATTGACGTCAATAATGACGTATGTTCCCATAGTAACGCCAATAGGGA
CTTTCCATTGACGTCAATGGGTGGAGTATTTACGGTAAACTGCCCACTTGGCAGTACATCAAGTGTATCA
TATGCCAAGTACGCCCCCTATTGACGTCAATGACGGTAAATGGCCCGCCTGGCATTATGCCCAGTACATG
ACCTTATGGGACTTTCCTACTTGGCAGTACATCTACGTATTAGTCATCGCTATTACCATGGTGATGCGGT
TTTGGCAGTACATCAATGGGCGTGGATAGCGGTTTGACTCACGGGGATTTCCAAGTCTCCACCCCATTGA
CGTCAATGGGAGTTTGTTTTGGCACCAAAATCAACGGGACTTTCCAAAATGTCGTAACAACTCCGCCCCA
TTGACGCAAATGGGCGGTAGGCGTGTACGGTGGGAGGTCTATATAAGCAGAGCTCTCTGGCTAACTAGAG
AACCCACTGCTTACTGGCTTATCGAAATTAATACGACTCACTATAGGGAGACCCAAGCTGGCTAGCGTTT
AAACTTAAGCTTGCCGGTGCCACCATGGTGAGCAAGGGCGAGGAGGATAACATGGCCATCATCAAGGAGT
TCATGCGCTTCAAGGTGCACATGGAGGGCTCCGTGAACGGCCACGAGTTCGAGATCGAGGGCGAGGGCGA
GGGCCGCCCCTACGAGGGCACCCAGACCGCCAAGCTGAAGGTGACCAAGGGTGGCCCCCTGCCCTTCGCC
TGGGACATCCTGTCCCCTCAGTTCATGTACGGCTCCAAGGCCTACGTGAAGCACCCCGCCGACATCCCCG
ACTACTTGAAGCTGTCCTTCCCCGAGGGCTTCAAGTGGGAGCGCGTGATGAACTTCGAGGACGGCGGCGT
GGTGACCGTGACCCAGGACTCCTCCCTGCAGGACGGCGAGTTCATCTACAAGGTGAAGCTGCGCGGCACC
AACTTCCCCTCCGACGGCCCCGTAATGCAGAAGAAGACCATGGGCTGGGAGGCCTCCTCCGAGCGGATGT
ACCCCGAGGACGGCGCCCTGAAGGGCGAGATCAAGCAGAGGCTGAAGCTGAAGGACGGCGGCCACTACGA
CGCTGAGGTCAAGACCACCTACAAGGCCAAGAAGCCCGTGCAGCTGCCCGGCGCCTACAACGTCAACATC
AAGTTGGACATCACCTCCCACAACGAGGACTACACCATCGTGGAACAGTACGAACGCGCCGAGGGCCGCC
ACTCCACCGGCGGCATGGACGAGCTGTACAAGTACCCATACGATGTTCCAGATTACGCTTAAGAATTCTG
CAGATATCCAGCACAGTGGCGGCCGCTCGAGTCTAGAGGGCCCGTTTAAACCCGCTGATCAGCCTCGACT
GTGCCTTCTAGTTGCCAGCCATCTGTTGTTTGCCCCTCCCCCGTGCCTTCCTTGACCCTGGAAGGTGCCA
CTCCCACTGTCCTTTCCTAATAAAATGAGGAAATTGCATCGCATTGTCTGAGTAGGTGTCATTCTATTCT
GGGGGGTGGGGTGGGGCAGGACAGCAAGGGGGAGGATTGGGAAGACAATAGCAGGCATGCTGGGGATGCG
GTGGGCTCTATGGCTTCTGAGGCGGAAAGAACCAGCTGGGGCTCTAGGGGGTATCCCC
[124 nt withheld, positions 2509-2632]
C
[91 nt withheld, positions 2634-2724]
A
[49 nt withheld, positions 2726-2774]
CCTTTGACGTTGGAGTCCACGTTCTTT
[37 nt withheld, positions 2802-2838]
ACCCTATCTCGGTCTATTCTTTTGATTTATAAGGGATTTTGCCGATTTCGGCCTATTGGTTAAAAAATGA
GCTGATTTAACAAAAATTTAACGCGAATTAATTCTGTGGAATGTGTGTCAGTTAGGGTGTGGAAAGTCCC
CAGGCTCCCCAGCAGGCAGAAGTATGCAAAGCATGCATCTCAATTAGTCAGCAACCAGGTGTGGAAAGTC
CCCAGGCTCCCCAGCAGGCAGAAGTATGCAAAGCATGCATCTCAATTAGTCAGCAACCATAGTCCCGCCC
CTAACTCCGCCCATCCCGCCCCTAACTCCGCCCAGTTCCGCCCATTCTCCGCCCCATGGCTGACTAATTT
TTTTTATTTATGCAGAGGCCGAGGCCGCCTCTGCCTCTGAGCTATTCCAGAAGTAGTGAGGAGGCTTTTT
TGGAGGCCTAGGCTTTTGCAAAAAGCTCCCGGGAGCTTGTATATCCATTTTCGGATCTGATCAAGAGACA
GGATGAGGATCGTTTCGCATGATTGAACAAGATGGATTGCACGCAGGTTCTCCGGCCGCTTGGGTGGAGA
GGCTATTCGGCTATGACTGGGCACAACAGACAATCGGCTGCTCTGATGCCGCCGTGTTCCGGCTGTCAGC
GCAGGGGCGCCCGGTTCTTTTTGTCAAGACCGACCTGTCCGGTGCCCTGAATGAACTGCAGGACGAGGCA
GCGCGGCTATCGTGGCTGGCCACGACGGGCGTTCCTTGCGCAGCTGTGCTCGACGTTGTCACTGAAGCGG
GAAGGGACTGGCTGCTATTGGGCGAAGTGCCGGGGCAGGATCTCCTGTCATCTCACCTTGCTCCTGCCGA
GAAAGTATCCATCATGGCTGATGCAATGCGGCGGCTGCATACGCTTGATCCGGCTACCTGCCCATTCGAC
CACCAAGCGAAACATCGCATCGAGCGAGCACGTACTCGGATGGAAGCCGGTCTTGTCGATCAGGATGATC
TGGACGAAGAGCATCAGGGGCTCGCGCCAGCCGAACTGTTCGCCAGGCTCAAGGCGCGCATGCCCGACGG
CGAGGATCTCGTCGTGACCCATGGCGATGCCTGCTTGCCGAATATCATGGTGGAAAATGGCCGCTTTTCT
GGATTCATCGACTGTGGCCGGCTGGGTGTGGCGGACCGCTATCAGGACATAGCGTTGGCTACCCGTGATA
TTGCTGAAGAGCTTGGCGGCGAATGGGCTGACCGCTTCCTCGTGCTTTACGGTATCGCCGCTCCCGATTC
GCAGCGCATCGCCTTCTATCGCCTTCTTGACGAGTTCTTCTGAGCGGGACTCTGGGGTTCGAAATGACCG
ACCAAGCGACGCCCAACCTGCCATCACGAGATTTCGATTCCACCGCCGCCTTCTATGAAAGGTTGGGCTT
CGGAATCGTTTTCCGGGACGCCGGCTGGATGATCCTCCAGCGCGGGGATCTCATGCTGGAGTTCTTCGCC
CACCCCAACTTGTTTATTGCAGCTTATAATGGTTACAAATAAAGCAATAGCATCACAAATTTCACAAATA
AAGCATTTTTTTCACTGCATTCTAGTTGTGGTTTGTCCAAACTCATCAATGTATCTTATCATGTCTGTAT
ACCGTCGACCTCTAGCTAGAGCTTGGCGTAATCATGGTCATAGCTGTTTCCTGTGTGAAATTGTTATCCG
CTCACAATTCCACACAACATACGAGCCGGAAGCATAAAGTGTAAAGCCTGGGGTGCCTAATGAGTGAGCT
AACTCACATTAATTGCGTTGCGCTCACTGCCCGCTTTCCAGTCGGGAAACCTGTCGTGCCAGCTGCATTA
ATGAATCGGCCAACGCGCGGGGAGAGGCGGTTTGCGTATTGGGCGCTCTTCCGCTTCCTCGCTCACTGAC
TCGCTGCGCTCGGTCGTTCGGCTGCGGCGAGCGGTATCAGCTCACTCAAAGGCGGTAATACGGTTATCCA
CAGAATCAGGGGATAACGCAGGAAAGAACATGTGAGCAAAAGGCCAGCAAAAGGCCAGGAACCGTAAAAA
GGCCGCGTTGCTGGCGTTTTTCCATAGGCTCCGCCCCCCTGACGAGCATCACAAAAATCGACGCTCAAGT
CAGAGGTGGCGAAACCCGACAGGACTATAAAGATACCAGGCGTTTCCCCCTGGAAGCTCCCTCGTGCGCT
CTCCTGTTCCGACCCTGCCGCTTACCGGATACCTGTCCGCCTTTCTCCCTTCGGGAAGCGTGGCGCTTTC
TCATAGCTCACGCTGTAGGTATCTCAGTTCGGTGTAGGTCGTTCGCTCCAAGCTGGGCTGTGTGCACGAA
CCCCCCGTTCAGCCCGACCGCTGCGCCTTATCCGGTAACTATCGTCTTGAGTCCAACCCGGTAAGACACG
ACTTATCGCCACTGGCAGCAGCCACTGGTAACAGGATTAGCAGAGCGAGGTATGTAGGCGGTGCTACAGA
GTTCTTGAAGTGGTGGCCTAACTACGGCTACACTAGAAGAACAGTATTTGGTATCTGCGCTCTGCTGAAG
CCAGTTACCTTCGGAAAAAGAGTTGGTAGCTCTTGATCCGGCAAACAAACCACCGCTGGTAGCGGTGGTT
TTTTTGTTTGCAAGCAGCAGATTACGCGCAGAAAAAAAGGATCTCAAGAAGATCCTTTGATCTTTTCTAC
GGGGTCTGACGCTCAGTGGAACGAAAACTCACGTTAAGGGATTTTGGTCATGAGATTATCAAAAAGGATC
TTCACCTAGATCCTTTTAAATTAAAAATGAAGTTTTAAATCAATCTAAAGTATATATGAGTAAACTTGGT
CTGACAGTTACCAATGCTTAATCAGTGAGGCACCTATCTCAGCGATCTGTCTATTTCGTTCATCCATAGT
TGCCTGACTCCCCGTCGTGTAGATAACTACGATACGGGAGGGCTTACCATCTGGCCCCAGTGCTGCAATG
ATACCGCGAGACCCACGCTCACCGGCTCCAGATTTATCAGCAATAAACCAGCCAGCCGGAAGGGCCGAGC
GCAGAAGTGGTCCTGCAACTTTATCCGCCTCCATCCAGTCTATTAATTGTTGCCGGGAAGCTAGAGTAAG
TAGTTCGCCAGTTAATAGTTTGCGCAACGTTGTTGCCATTGCTACAGGCATCGTGGTGTCACGCTCGTCG
TTTGGTATGGCTTCATTCAGCTCCGGTTCCCAACGATCAAGGCGAGTTACATGATCCCCCATGTTGTGCA
AAAAAGCGGTTAGCTCCTTCGGTCCTCCGATCGTTGTCAGAAGTAAGTTGGCCGCAGTGTTATCACTCAT
GGTTATGGCAGCACTGCATAATTCTCTTACTGTCATGCCATCCGTAAGATGCTTTTCTGTGACTGGTGAG
TACTCAACCAAGTCATTCTGAGAATAGTGTATGCGGCGACCGAGTTGCTCTTGCCCGGCGTCAATACGGG
ATAATACCGCGCCACATAGCAGAACTTTAAAAGTGCTCATCATTGGAAAACGTTCTTCGGGGCGAAAACT
CTCAAGGATCTTACCGCTGTTGAGATCCAGTTCGATGTAACCCACTCGTGCACCCAACTGATCTTCAGCA
TCTTTTACTTTCACCAGCGTTTCTGGGTGAGCAAAAACAGGAAGGCAAAATGCCGCAAAAAAGGGAATAA
GGGCGACACGGAAATGTTGAATACTCAT
Features (pLannotate 1.2.2; 23 found; start..end, strand, type, name):
      1..105     -  promoter       AmpR promoter: bla
    164..216     -  misc_feature   bom (fragment): basis of mobility region from pBR322
    306..546     +  promoter       U6 promoter: RNA polymerase III promoter for human U6 snRNA
    575..650     +  misc_RNA       gRNA scaffold: guide RNA scaffold for the Streptococcus pyogenes CRISPR/Cas9 system
    731..1110    +  enhancer       CMV enhancer: human cytomegalovirus immediate early enhancer
   1111..1314    +  promoter       CMV promoter: human cytomegalovirus (CMV) immediate early promoter
   1310..1343    +  LTR            5' LTR (truncated) (fragment): truncated 5' long terminal repeat (LTR) from HIV-1
   1359..1377    +  promoter       T7 promoter: promoter for bacteriophage T7 RNA polymerase
   1425..2132    +  CDS            mCherry: mCherry is a basic (constitutively fluorescent) red fluorescent protein published in 2004, derived from Discosoma sp.. It is reported to be a very rapidly-maturing monomer with low acid sensitivity.
   2133..2161    +  CDS            3xHA (fragment): three tandem HA epitope tags
   2239..2463    +  polyA_signal   bGH poly(A) signal: bovine growth hormone polyadenylation signal
   2467..2488    +  promoter       SV40 promoter (fragment): SV40 enhancer and early promoter
   2509..2937    +  rep_origin     f1 ori (sequence partly withheld): f1 bacteriophage origin of replication; arrow indicates direction of (+) strand synthesis
   2951..3280    +  promoter       SV40 promoter: SV40 enhancer and early promoter
   3347..4138    +  CDS            neo: KKA2_KLEPN - Also known as kan, nptII. Experimental evidence at protein level: Swiss-Prot protein existence level 1. Resistance to kanamycin, neomycin, paromomycin, ribostamycin, butirosin and gentamicin B. From Klebsiella pneumoniae.
   4162..4320    +  CDS            ble (fragment): BLE_KLEPN - Experimental evidence at protein level: Swiss-Prot protein existence level 1. Binding protein with a strong affinity to the bleomycin family of antibiotics. Binds to CL990; an antimitotic-antibiotic compound. From Klebsiella pneumoniae.
   4315..4436    +  polyA_signal   SV40 poly(A) signal: SV40 polyadenylation signal
   4509..4525    -  protein_bind   lac operator: The lac repressor binds to the lac operator to inhibit transcription in E. coli. This inhibition can be relieved by adding lactose or isopropyl-β-D-thiogalactopyranoside (IPTG). lac repressor encoded by lacI
   4533..4563    -  promoter       lac promoter: promoter for the E. coli lac operon
   4578..4599    -  protein_bind   CAP binding site: CAP binding activates transcription in the presence of cAMP. E. coli catabolite activator protein
   4612..4704    -  CDS            lacI (fragment): lac repressor; lacI; The lac repressor binds to the lac operator to inhibit transcription in E. coli. This inhibition can be relieved by adding lactose or isopropyl-β-D-thiogalactopyranoside (IPTG).
   4887..5475    -  rep_origin     ori: high-copy-number ColE1/pMB1/pBR322/pUC origin of replication
   5646..6506    -  CDS            AmpR: β-lactamase; bla; confers resistance to ampicillin, carbenicillin, and related antibiotics
