[The description below was written by a language model from this plasmid's Addgene catalogue record and pLannotate feature annotations shown in this document.]
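Description:
pmCherry-U6-TTLL11 is a 6.5 kb mammalian CRISPR guide RNA expression plasmid built on the pmCherry-U6 backbone. It is propagated in E. coli through a high-copy ColE1/pUC-type origin and selected with ampicillin via the bla (AmpR) gene and its promoter. An f1 phage origin is also present, along with short leftover backbone fragments (a bom fragment, lac promoter/operator and CAP site, a lacI fragment) that have no evident role in the construct's function.

The payload consists of two independent mammalian expression units. In the first, the human U6 RNA polymerase III promoter drives a synthetic 20-nt spacer named for TTLL11, which sits in the short gap between the promoter and the Streptococcus pyogenes Cas9 gRNA scaffold, so that a complete single guide RNA is transcribed. In the second, the CMV immediate-early enhancer and promoter drive the red fluorescent protein mCherry, followed by a short annotated fragment of an HA epitope tag and terminated by the bGH polyadenylation signal; a T7 promoter lies upstream of the coding sequence. A third cassette, with the SV40 early promoter, the neo (nptII) gene and the SV40 poly(A) signal, could in principle support G418 selection of transfected cells, although the catalogue entry does not mention this use.

No Cas9 gene is annotated, so the nuclease must be supplied separately. The mCherry marker allows identification or sorting of cells that received the guide. The plasmid was deposited with a study that profiled the specificity of Cas9 variants in parallel, but the record does not state the target species or the precise genomic site.
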