Addgene plasmid #140582: pmCherry-U6-TTLL11
Purpose: Expresses a gRNA and mCherry in mammalian cells
Depositing lab: Feng Zhang. Depositing organization: Broad Institute. Publication: Highly Parallel Profiling of Cas9 Variant Specificity. Schmid-Burgk JL, Gao L, Li D, Gardner Z, Strecker J, Lash B, Zhang F. Mol Cell. 2020 Mar 17. pii: S1097-2765(20)30143-X. doi: 10.1016/j.molcel.2020.02.023. PubMed 32187529.
Backbone
  Vector backbone: pmCherry-U6
  Vector type: CRISPR
Growth in bacteria
  Bacterial resistance: Ampicillin, 100 μg/mL
  Growth temperature: 37°C
  Growth strain: DH5alpha
  Copy number: Unknown
Gene/Insert
  Gene/Insert name: gRNA TTLL11
  gRNA/shRNA sequence: GCTTGCCTTGTGACATCTAC
  Species: Synthetic
Terms and licenses: Academic/Nonprofit Terms; Industry Terms: Not Available to Industry
How to cite: pmCherry-U6-TTLL11 was a gift from Feng Zhang (Addgene plasmid # 140582 ; http://n2t.net/addgene:140582 ; RRID:Addgene_140582)
